>Addgene plasmid #83184 | Hs.HRAS G12V | depositor full sequence | sequence record 158147 | Full Sequence
TTAACGCTAGCATGGATGTTTTCCCAGTCACGACGTTGTAAAACGACGGCCAGTCTTAAAATTCGAGCTC
GGTCCGAGGATCCGAAATAATGATTTTATTTTGACTGATAGTGACCTGTTCGTTGCAACAAATTGATAAG
CAATGCTTTTTTATAATGCCAACTTTGTACAAAAAAGTTGGCATGACGGAATATAAGCTGGTGGTGGTGG
GCGCCGTCGGTGTGGGCAAGAGTGCGCTGACCATCCAGCTGATCCAGAACCATTTTGTGGACGAATACGA
CCCCACTATAGAGGATTCCTACCGGAAGCAGGTGGTCATTGATGGGGAGACGTGCCTGTTGGACATCCTG
GATACCGCCGGCCAGGAGGAGTACAGCGCCATGCGGGACCAGTACATGCGCACCGGGGAGGGCTTCCTGT
GTGTGTTTGCCATCAACAACACCAAGTCTTTTGAGGACATCCACCAGTACAGGGAGCAGATCAAACGGGT
GAAGGACTCGGATGACGTGCCCATGGTGCTGGTGGGGAACAAGTGTGACCTGGCTGCACGCACTGTGGAA
TCTCGGCAGGCTCAGGACCTCGCCCGAAGCTACGGCATCCCCTACATCGAGACCTCGGCCAAGACCCGGC
AGGGAGTGGAGGATGCCTTCTACACGTTGGTGCGTGAGATCCGGCAGCACAAGCTGCGGAAGCTGAACCC
TCCTGATGAGAGTGGCCCCGGCTGCATGAGCTGCAAGTGTGTGCTCTCCTAATCAACTTTCTTGTACAAA
GTTGGCATTATAGGAAAGCATTGCTTATCAATTTGTTGCAACGAACAGGTCACTATCAGTCAAAATAAAA
TCATTATTTGCATGCAAGCTTAGATCCTCTAGACCAGCCAGGACAGAAATGCCTCGACTTCGCTGCTACC
CAAGGTTGCCGGGTGACGCACACCGTGGAAACGGATGAAGGCACGAACCCAGTGGACATAAGCCTGTTCG
GTTCGTAAGCTGTAATGCAAGTAGCGTATGCGCTCACGCAACTGGTCCAGAACCTTGACCGAACGCAGCG
GTGGTAACGGCGCAGTGGCGGTTTTCATGGCTTGTTATGACTGTTTTTTTGGGGTACAGTCTATGCCTCG
GGCATCCAAGCAGCAAGCGCGTTACGCCGTGGGTCGATGTTTGATGTTATGGAGCAGCAACGATGTTACG
CAGCAGGGCAGTCGCCCTAAAACAAAGTTAAACATTATGAGGGAAGCGGTGATCGCCGAAGTATCGACTC
AACTATCAGAGGTAGTTGGCGTCATCGAGCGCCATCTCGAACCGACGTTGCTGGCCGTACATTTGTACGG
CTCCGCAGTGGATGGCGGCCTGAAGCCACACAGTGATATTGATTTGCTGGTTACGGTGACCGTAAGGCTT
GATGAAACAACGCGGCGAGCTTTGATCAACGACCTTTTGGAAACTTCGGCTTCCCCTGGAGAGAGCGAGA
TTCTCCGCGCTGTAGAAGTCACCATTGTTGTGCACGACGACATCATTCCGTGGCGTTATCCAGCTAAGCG
CGAACTGCAATTTGGAGAATGGCAGCGCAATGACATTCTTGCAGGTATCTTCGAGCCAGCCACGATCGAC
ATTGATCTGGCTATCTTGCTGACAAAAGCAAGAGAACATAGCGTTGCCTTGGTAGGTCCAGCGGCGGAGG
AACTCTTTGATCCGGTTCCTGAACAGGATCTATTTGAGGCGCTAAATGAAACCTTAACGCTATGGAACTC
GCCGCCCGACTGGGCTGGCGATGAGCGAAATGTAGTGCTTACGTTGTCCCGCATTTGGTACAGCGCAGTA
ACCGGCAAAATCGCGCCGAAGGATGTCGCTGCCGACTGGGCAATGGAGCGCCTGCCGGCCCAGTATCAGC
CCGTCATACTTGAAGCTAGACAGGCTTATCTTGGACAAGAAGAAGATCGCTTGGCCTCGCGCGCAGATCA
GTTGGAAGAATTTGTCCACTACGTGAAAGGCGAGATCACCAAGGTAGTCGGCAAATAACCCTCGAGCCAC
CCATGACCAAAATCCCTTAACGTGAGTTACGCGTCGTTCCACTGAGCGTCAGACCCCGTAGAAAAGATCA
AAGGATCTTCTTGAGATCCTTTTTTTCTGCGCGTAATCTGCTGCTTGCAAACAAAAAAACCACCGCTACC
AGCGGTGGTTTGTTTGCCGGATCAAGAGCTACCAACTCTTTTTCCGAAGGTAACTGGCTTCAGCAGAGCG
CAGATACCAAATACTGTCCTTCTAGTGTAGCCGTAGTTAGGCCACCACTTCAAGAACTCTGTAGCACCGC
CTACATACCTCGCTCTGCTAATCCTGTTACCAGTGGCTGCTGCCAGTGGCGATAAGTCGTGTCTTACCGG
GTTGGACTCAAGACGATAGTTACCGGATAAGGCGCAGCGGTCGGGCTGAACGGGGGGTTCGTGCACACAG
CCCAGCTTGGAGCGAACGACCTACACCGAACTGAGATACCTACAGCGTGAGCATTGAGAAAGCGCCACGC
TTCCCGAAGGGAGAAAGGCGGACAGGTATCCGGTAAGCGGCAGGGTCGGAACAGGAGAGCGCACGAGGGA
GCTTCCAGGGGGAAACGCCTGGTATCTTTATAGTCCTGTCGGGTTTCGCCACCTCTGACTTGAGCGTCGA
TTTTTGTGATGCTCGTCAGGGGGGCGGAGCCTATGGAAAAACGCCAGCAACGCGGCCTTTTTACGGTTCC
TGGCCTTTTGCTGGCCTTTTGCTCACATGTTCTTTCCTGCGTTATCCCCTGATTCTGTGGATAACCGTAT
TACCGCCTTTGAGTGAGCTGATACCGCTCGCCGCAGCCGAACGACCGAGCGCAGCGAGTCAGTGAGCGAG
GAAGCGGAAGAGCGCCCAATACGCAAACCGCCTCTCCCCGCGCGTTGGCCGATTCATTAATGCAGCTGGC
ACGACAGGTTTCCCGACTGGAAAGCGGGCAGTGAGCGCAACGCAATTAATACGCGTACCGCTAGCCAGGA
AGAGTTTGTAGAAACGCAAAAAGGCCATCCGTCAGGATGGCCTTCTGCTTAGTTTGATGCCTGGCAGTTT
ATGGCGGGCGTCCTGCCCGCCACCCTCCGGGCCGTTGCTTCACAACGTTCAAATCCGCTCCCGGCGGATT
TGTCCTACTCAGGAGAGCGTTCACCGACAAACAACAGATAAAACGAAAGGCCCAGTCTTCCGACTGAGCC
TTTCGTTTTATTTGATGCCTGGCAGTTCCCTACTCTCGCG
Features (pLannotate 1.2.2; 11 found; start..end, strand, type, name):
     18..54      -  CDS            lacZα (fragment): LacZα fragment of β-galactosidase; lacZ fragment
     85..180     +  protein_bind   attL3: mutant version of attL; recombination site for the Gateway® LR reaction LR Clonase™
    183..750     +  CDS            H-Ras (G12V) (fragment): human oncoprotein generated by the G12V mutation in the small GTPase H-Ras
    757..850     -  protein_bind   attL2 (fragment): mutant version of attL; recombination site for the Gateway® LR reaction LR Clonase™
    965..988     +  promoter       Pc promoter (fragment): intI1 (promoter lies within the coding sequence); class 1 integron promoter
   1164..1220    +  CDS            GmR (fragment): gentamycin acetyltransferase; aacC1; confers resistance to gentamycin
   1227..2018    +  CDS            SmR: aminoglycoside adenylyltransferase (Murphy, 1985); aadA; confers resistance to spectinomycin and streptomycin
   2111..2699    +  rep_origin     ori: high-copy-number ColE1/pMB1/pBR322/pUC origin of replication
   2882..2974    +  CDS            lacI (fragment): lac repressor; lacI; The lac repressor binds to the lac operator to inhibit transcription in E. coli. This inhibition can be relieved by adding lactose or isopropyl-β-D-thiogalactopyranoside (IPTG).
   3029..3056    -  terminator     rrnB T2 terminator: transcription terminator T2 from the E. coli rrnB gene
   3188..3231    +  terminator     rrnB T1 terminator: Escherichia coli rrnB; transcription terminator T1 from the E. coli rrnB gene
