[The description below was written by a language model from this plasmid's Addgene catalogue record and pLannotate feature annotations shown in this document.]
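Description:
Hs.HRAS G12V is a Gateway entry clone built on the pDonor-255 backbone, carrying the open reading frame of human HRAS (reference transcript NM_005343.2) with the G12V substitution, the classic oncogenic mutation that locks this small GTPase in an active state. The plasmid is about 3.3 kb, made up of a roughly 2.7 kb backbone and a 567 bp insert. It is maintained in E. coli from a high-copy ColE1/pUC-type origin and selected with spectinomycin through an aadA (SmR) aminoglycoside adenylyltransferase gene. Upstream of this marker the annotation picks up fragments of a class 1 integron Pc promoter and of a gentamicin acetyltransferase gene, which look like remnants of the cassette from which the marker was derived. Short lacZα and lacI fragments are also backbone remnants rather than functional genes. rrnB T1 and T2 terminators lie upstream of the cloning region, where they would help insulate the insert from read-through transcription.

The HRAS G12V coding sequence is flanked by attL recombination sites, so it can be transferred into attR-containing destination vectors with LR Clonase. The automated annotation labels the 5′ site as attL3 and the 3′ site as a partial attL2; the catalogue entry does not specify the att site types, so the exact identities should be checked against the sequence. The entry clone has no promoter for expressing the insert, and expression depends on the destination vector chosen. Because the ORF retains its stop codon, it is suited to native, untagged expression or to N-terminal fusions, but not C-terminal tags. It serves as a source clone for building expression constructs of activated HRAS.
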