Addgene plasmid #83184: Hs.HRAS G12V
Purpose: Gateway ORF Entry clone of human HRAS [NM_005343.2 ] with stop codon (for native or N-terminal fusions), G12V mutation
Depositing lab: Dominic Esposito. Depositing organization: National Cancer Institute (NCI).
Backbone
  Vector backbone: pDonor-255
  Backbone size w/o insert (bp): 2693
  Vector type: Gateway Entry Clone
Growth in bacteria
  Bacterial resistance: Spectinomycin, 50 μg/mL
  Growth temperature: 37°C
  Growth strain: DH10B
  Copy number: High Copy
Gene/Insert
  Gene/Insert name: HRAS
  Species: H. sapiens (human)
  Insert size (bp): 567
  Mutation: G12V
  GenBank ID: NM_005343.2
  Entrez Gene: HRAS (a.k.a. C-BAS/HAS, C-H-RAS, C-HA-RAS1, CTLO, H-RASIDX, HAMSV, HRAS1, RASH1, p21ras)
  Cloning method: Gateway Cloning
  Sequencing primers: 5′ M13F 23-mer (5'-CCCAGTCACGACGTTGTAAAACG); 3′ attLR 23-mer (5'-TAACATCAGAGATTTTGAGACAC)
Terms and licenses: Academic/Nonprofit Terms; Industry Terms: Not Available to Industry
How to cite: Hs.HRAS G12V was a gift from Dominic Esposito (Addgene plasmid # 83184 ; http://n2t.net/addgene:83184 ; RRID:Addgene_83184)
