>Addgene plasmid #83184 | Hs.HRAS G12V | addgene partial sequence | sequence record 159311 | M13pUC-Fwd 5'-CCCAGTCACGACGTTGTAAAACG-3'
AATTCGAGCTCGGTCCGAGGATCCGAAATAATGATTTTATTTTGACTGATAGTGACCTGTTCGTTGCAAC
AAATTGATAAGCAATGCTTTTTTATAATGCCAACTTTGTACAAAAAAGTTGGCATGACGGAATATAAGCT
GGTGGTGGTGGGCGCCGTCGGTGTGGGCAAGAGTGCGCTGACCATCCAGCTGATCCAGAACCATTTTGTG
GACGAATACGACCCCACTATAGAGGATTCCTACCGGAAGCAGGTGGTCATTGATGGGGAGACGTGCCTGT
TGGACATCCTGGATACCGCCGGCCAGGAGGAGTACAGCGCCATGCGGGACCAGTACATGCGCACCGGGGA
GGGCTTCCTGTGTGTGTTTGCCATCAACAACACCAAGTCTTTTGAGGACATCCACCAGTACAGGGAGCAG
ATCAAACGGGTGAAGGACTCGGATGACGTGCCCATGGTGCTGGTGGGGAACAAGTGTGACCTGGCTGCAC
GCACTGTGGAATCTCGGCAGGCTCAGGACCTCGCCCGAAGCTACGGCATCCCCTACATCGAGACCTCGGC
CAAGACCCGGCAGGGAGTGGAGGATGCCTTCTACACGTTGGTGCGTGAGATCCGGCAGCACAAGCTGCGG
AAGCTGAACCCTCCTGATGAGAGTGGCCCCGGCTGCATGAGCTGCAAGTGTGTGCTCTCCTAATCAACTT
TCTTGTACAAAGTTGGCATTATAGGAAAGCATTGCTTATCAATTTGTTGCAACGAACAGGTCACTATCAG
TCAAAATAAAATCATTATTTGCATGCAAGCTTAGATCCTCTAGACCAGCCAGGACAGAAATGCCTCGACT
TCGCTGCTACCCAAGGTTGCCGGGTGACGCACACCGTGGAAACGGATGAAGGCACGAACCCAGTGGACAT
AA
